>Addgene plasmid #104702 | pUG-UBC37 | addgene full sequence | sequence record 206204 | Addgene NGS Result
GATTCTGTGGATAACCGTATTACCGCCTTTGAGTGAGCTGATACCGCTCGCCGCAGCCGAACGACCGAGC
GCAGCGAGTCAGTGAGCGAGGAAGCGGAAGAGCGCCCAATACGCAAACCGCCTCTCCCCGCGCGTTGGCC
GATTCATTAATCACTCTGTGGTCTCAAATGGCTCAAGCAGCGAGATTAAGCCTGAGAATGCAGAAAGAGC
TAAAGCTTCTCCTCTCCGATCCACCTCACGGCGCTTCGTTTCCACATCTCTCTTCCGCCGCCAATGGCTC
CGGCGATTTCTCCACTTTCTCCACCATCGATGCTCAAATCGAAGGTCCTGAAGATACTGTATATGCTAAT
GGAATCTTCAATTTGAAGATTCAAATCCCTGAGAGATATCCATTTCAGCCACCAATTGTGTCGTTCGCTA
CACCGATTTATCACCCAAACATCGATAACAGTGGCCGGATTTGCCTTGACATTCTAAATCTCCCTCCCAA
GGGAGCTTGGCAACCATCGTTGAATATCTCGACAGTTTTGACGAGTATGAGATTGTTGCTTAGTGAACCA
AATCCTGATGATGGATTGATGTGTGAAGTAAGCAGGGAGTATAAATACAATAGACAAACTTTTGATTATA
AGGCACGAGAGATGACTGAGAAGTATGCTAAGGTTAAAGCTGATGGATGCAGCACCAGCTTACAAATTAA
GAATCATGGAGATGAGAAGTCTGGTGAAAGTGGAAATAGTGTTAAGCTTAAGTTGACAGTGGAATCTTCT
TTAAGCATAGCACATACAGTGAAACGTGAGACTGCAGGGAGAGATGAACAAGAGGATGGCAATGGGAAAA
GAAAAGCAGTGGTTGGTTTTGGCGAGGGGAATTCGTTTGGAAACGATGGGATTAAAAGGAGTAGGAAGAA
GTTATCTCTTGCATTGCCTTCTCAATCTCAAAAGAAAGACTTGTGTGGTGAAGAAGAGCTCACACGTGGT
GTTTCAGCTGCTTGCAAAGAAAACAAAAAACCAAATTTGAATGGAAAGAAGCTTTCTCTGGGGCTGAAGC
AGCCATGTAATGATACTTTGGCGAGTTTTCGAACTTCTGCTGCGAAGAGTGACAACAATAGACTAAGCCG
AAAACTGTCCCTGAGATCACCACTTGGAGAGTTGAATGAAGTTAGCAAACCTGAGGTACTTGCGCAAACT
GATATGAAACTGGAGATGAATCAAAATGAAGATGCAAGAAGTTTGCGAGGTGAGTTTGAGAATTCGGTAT
TGGAAGAAACATCAATGGCTGAATCCATTGTTGTTCTAGACAGTGATGATAGTGGACAAGAAGAAGAAGA
AAGAGTCTCTTCTTCGAGGTCAAGATTATTACTGGCAAAGAGGAGAGTCCTCAAATGTAGACCTTGAGCT
TTGAGACCACGAAGTGGCTCTTCAGTGGACGAAAGGGCCTCGTGATACGCCTATTTTTATAGGTTAATGT
CATGATAATAATGGTTTCTTAGACGTCAGGTGGCACTTTTCGGGGAAATGTGCGCGGAACCCCTATTTGT
TTATTTTTCTAAATACATTCAAATATGTATCCGCTCATGAGACAATAACCCTGATAAATGCTTCAATAAT
ATTGAAAAAGGAAGAGTATGCGCTCACGCAACTGGTCCAGAACCTTGACCGAACGCAGCGGTGGTAACGG
CGCAGTGGCGGTTTTCATGGCTTGTTATGACTGTTTTTTTTTGGGGTACAGTCTATGCCTCGGGCATCCA
AGCAGCAAGCGCGTTACGCCGTGGGTCGATGTTTGATGTTATGGAGCAGCAACGATGTTACGCAGCAGGG
CAGTCGCCCTAAAACAAAGTTAAACATCATGAGGGAAGCGGTGATCGCCGAAGTATCGACTCAACTATCA
GAGGTAGTTGGCGTCATCGAGCGCCATCTCGAACCGACGTTGCTGGCCGTACATTTGTACGGCTCCGCAG
TGGATGGCGGCCTGAAGCCACACAGCGATATTGATTTGCTGGTTACGGTGACCGTAAGGCTTGATGAAAC
AACGCGGCGAGCTTTGATCAACGACCTTTTGGAAACTTCGGCTTCCCCTGGAGAGAGCGAGATTCTCCGC
GCTGTAGAAGTCACCATTGTTGTGCACGACGACATCATTCCGTGGCGTTATCCAGCTAAGCGCGAACTGC
AATTTGGAGAATGGCAGCGCAATGACATTCTTGCAGGTATCTTCGAGCCAGCCACGATCGACATTGATCT
GGCTATCTTGCTGACAAAAGCAAGAGAACATAGCGTTGCCTTGGTAGGTCCAGCGGCGGAGGAACTCTTT
GATCCGGTTCCTGAACAGGATCTATTTGAGGCGCTAAATGAAACCTTAACGCTATGGAACTCGCCGCCCG
ACTGGGCTGGCGATGAGCGAAATGTAGTGCTTACGTTGTCCCGCATTTGGTACAGCGCAGTAACCGGCAA
AATCGCGCCGAAGGATGTCGCTGCCGACTGGGCAATGGAGCGCCTGCCGGCCCAGTATCAGCCCGTCATA
CTTGAAGCTAGACAGGCTTATCTTGGACAAGAAGAAGATCGCTTGGCCTCGCGCGCAGATCAGTTGGAAG
AATTTGTCCATTACGTAAAAGGCGAGATCACCAAGGTAGTCGGCAAATAACTGTCAGACCAAGTTTACTC
ATATATACTTTAGATTGATTTAAAACTTCATTTTTAATTTAAAAGGATCTAGGTGAAGATCCTTTTTGAT
AATCTCATGACCAAAATCCCTTAACGTGAGTTTTCGTTCCACTGAGCGTCAGACCCCGTAGAAAAGATCA
AAGGATCTTCTTGAGATCCTTTTTTTCTGCGCGTAATCTGCTGCTTGCAAACAAAAAAACCACCGCTACC
AGCGGTGGTTTGTTTGCCGGATCAAGAGCTACCAACTCTTTTTCCGAAGGTAACTGGCTTCAGCAGAGCG
CAGATACCAAATACTGTTCTTCTAGTGTAGCCGTAGTTAGGCCACCACTTCAAGAACTCTGTAGCACCGC
CTACATACCTCGCTCTGCTAATCCTGTTACCAGTGGCTGCTGCCAGTGGCGATAAGTCGTGTCTTACCGG
GTTGGACTCAAGACGATAGTTACCGGATAAGGCGCAGCGGTCGGGCTGAACGGGGGGTTCGTGCACACAG
CCCAGCTTGGAGCGAACGACCTACACCGAACTGAGATACCTACAGCGTGAGCTATGAGAAAGCGCCACGC
TTCCCGAAGGGAGAAAGGCGGACAGGTATCCGGTAAGCGGCAGGGTCGGAACAGGAGAGCGCACGAGGGA
GCTTCCAGGGGGAAACGCCTGGTATCTTTATAGTCCTGTCGGGTTTCGCCACCTCTGACTTGAGCGTCGA
TTTTTGTGATGCTCGTCAGGGGGGCGGAGCCTATGGAAAAACGCCAGCAACGCGGCCTTTTTACGGTTCC
TGGCCTTTTGCTGGCCTTTTGCTCACATGTTCTTTCCTGCGTTATCCCCT
Features (pLannotate 1.2.2; 8 found; start..end, strand, type, name):
      1..100     +  rep_origin     RSF ori (fragment): Plasmids containing the RSF 1030 origin of replication can be propagated in E. coli cells that contain additional plasmids with compatible origins.
    102..151     +  CDS            lacI (fragment): lac repressor; lacI; The lac repressor binds to the lac operator to inhibit transcription in E. coli. This inhibition can be relieved by adding lactose or isopropyl-β-D-thiogalactopyranoside (IPTG).
    168..1394    +  CDS            UBC37: UBC37_ARATH - Experimental evidence at transcript level: Swiss-Prot protein existence level 2. Accepts the ubiquitin from the E1 complex and catalyzes its covalent attachment to other proteins. From Arabidopsis thaliana (Mouse-ear cress).
   1523..1627    +  promoter       AmpR promoter: bla
   1618..1698    -  CDS            int (fragment): INT2_ECOLX - Protein inferred from homology: Swiss-Prot protein existence level 3. Putative integrase believed to be involved in the insertion of antibiotic resistance genes into plasmids and transposons. From Escherichia coli.
   1786..1842    +  CDS            GmR (fragment): gentamycin acetyltransferase; aacC1; confers resistance to gentamycin
   1849..2637    +  CDS            aadA: S3AD_ECOLX - Experimental evidence at protein level: Swiss-Prot protein existence level 1. Mediates bacterial resistance to the antibiotics streptomycin and spectinomycin. From Escherichia coli.
   2811..3399    +  rep_origin     ori: high-copy-number ColE1/pMB1/pBR322/pUC origin of replication
