[The description below was written by a language model from this plasmid's Addgene catalogue record and pLannotate feature annotations shown in this document.]
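Description:
pUG-UBC37 is a Level 0 cloning module from the UbiGate toolbox, a Golden Gate/MoClo-style synthetic biology kit built for reconstituting and analysing ubiquitination. It is based on the small pICH41308 backbone and is maintained in E. coli as a high-copy plasmid through a ColE1/pUC-type origin, with selection on spectinomycin provided by the aadA aminoglycoside adenylyltransferase gene. The annotation places an AmpR (bla) promoter upstream of this marker. The short fragments called as integrase, gentamicin acetyltransferase, RSF ori and lacI are probably remnants of the resistance cassette's integron origin or incidental partial matches in the backbone rather than functional elements.

The insert is the coding sequence of Arabidopsis thaliana UBC37 (AT3G24515), a ubiquitin-conjugating (E2) enzyme that accepts ubiquitin from the E1 and catalyses its attachment to other proteins. It was inserted using BpiI sites that were destroyed in the process. No promoter, terminator or epitope tag for expressing the gene is annotated, which fits its role as a parts module rather than an expression construct. According to the depositor, the insert is released with BsaI and assembled into a Level 1 vector, where it would be combined with the regulatory and tag modules needed for expression.

Repository sequencing found an S398L substitution in the insert, which the depositor considers of no concern for function. The plasmid is typically used as a source of the UBC37 coding part when building multi-component ubiquitination cascades with the UbiGate system.
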