Addgene plasmid #104702: pUG-UBC37
Purpose: Cloning Module
Depositing lab: Marco Trujillo. Depositing organization: Leibniz Institute of Plant Biochemistry (IPB). Publication: UbiGate: a synthetic biology toolbox to analyse ubiquitination. Kowarschik K, Hoehenwarter W, Marillonnet S, Trujillo M. New Phytol. 2018 Mar;217(4):1749-1763. doi: 10.1111/nph.14900. Epub 2017 Nov 30. PubMed 29194629.
Backbone
  Vector backbone: pICH41308
  Backbone manufacturer: self-made
  Backbone size w/o insert (bp): 2251
  Vector type: Synthetic Biology
Growth in bacteria
  Bacterial resistance: Spectinomycin, 50 μg/mL
  Growth temperature: 37°C
  Growth strain: DH5alpha
  Copy number: High Copy
Gene/Insert
  Gene/Insert name: AtUBC37 (alt name: AT3G24515)
  Species: A. thaliana (mustard weed)
  Insert size (bp): 1235
  Entrez Gene: UBC37 (a.k.a. ubiquitin-conjugating enzyme 37)
  Cloning method: Restriction Enzyme; 5′ cloning site BpiI (destroyed during cloning); 3′ cloning site BpiI (destroyed during cloning)
  Sequencing primers: 5′ moclof, agcgaggaagcggaagagcg; 3′ moclor, gccacctgacgtctaagaaacc
Terms and licenses: Academic/Nonprofit Terms; Industry Terms: Not Available to Industry
Depositor comments: release insert with BsaI and clone to Level 1 cloning vector. S398L found in Addgene QC not of concern for function.
How to cite: pUG-UBC37 was a gift from Marco Trujillo (Addgene plasmid # 104702 ; http://n2t.net/addgene:104702 ; RRID:Addgene_104702)
